Addgene plasmid #61171: pCMB-ERr
Purpose: Fluorescent reporter for endoplasmic reticulum AtWAK2sp-mCherry-HDEL expressed under MtBCP1 promoter
Depositing lab: Maria Harrison. Depositing organization: Boyce Thompson Institute for Plant Research, Inc. Publication: A set of fluorescent protein-based markers expressed from constitutive and arbuscular mycorrhiza-inducible promoters to label organelles, membranes and cytoskeletal elements in Medicago truncatula. Ivanov S, Harrison MJ. Plant J. 2014 Oct 20. doi: 10.1111/tpj.12706. PubMed 25329881.
Backbone
  Vector backbone: pKm43GW
  Backbone manufacturer: VIB
  Vector type: Plant Expression
  Selectable markers: Kanamycin
Growth in bacteria
  Bacterial resistance: Spectinomycin, 50 μg/mL
  Growth temperature: 37°C
  Growth strain: DH5alpha
  Copy number: High Copy
Gene/Insert
  Gene/Insert name: AtWAK2-mCherry-HDEL
  Insert size (bp): 822
  Promoter: MtBCP1
  Cloning method: Gateway Cloning
  Sequencing primers: 5′ GAGAAGATGAAGGTACAGGAGGG; 3′ CTGCAGTTACAGCTCGTCATG
Terms and licenses: Academic/Nonprofit Terms; Industry Terms: Not Available to Industry
How to cite: pCMB-ERr was a gift from Maria Harrison (Addgene plasmid # 61171 ; http://n2t.net/addgene:61171 ; RRID:Addgene_61171)
