[The description below was written by a language model from this plasmid's Addgene catalogue record and pLannotate feature annotations shown in this document.]
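Description:
pCMB-ERr is a plant expression binary vector built on the pKm43GW MultiSite Gateway destination backbone and intended for Agrobacterium-mediated delivery of a T-DNA into plant cells. It was made as part of a set of fluorescent organelle markers for Medicago truncatula. The backbone carries a ColE1/pBR322-type origin with a bom mobilisation region for high-copy propagation in E. coli. For maintenance in Agrobacterium it has the pVS1 replication and stability functions (oriV, RepA, StaA). Bacterial selection is by spectinomycin through an aadA (SmR) gene. Short annotated fragments of gentamicin resistance, integrase, rop and lacZα sequences appear to be backbone remnants rather than functional parts.

Two units lie between the nopaline-type left and right T-DNA border repeats. Near the left border, an nptII (neo) gene driven by the NOS promoter and ended by the NOS terminator provides kanamycin selection of transformed plant tissue. The reporter cassette was assembled by multisite Gateway recombination, as shown by the attB4, attB1, attB2 and attB3 sites. The roughly 1.2 kb interval between attB4 and attB1 carries no annotation but sits where the recorded MtBCP1 promoter would be, described in the associated publication title as an arbuscular mycorrhiza-inducible promoter class. Between attB1 and attB2 is the coding sequence, in which the Arabidopsis WAK2 signal peptide is fused to mCherry with a C-terminal HDEL motif according to the record. A CaMV polyadenylation signal follows between attB2 and attB3.

The signal peptide directs mCherry into the secretory pathway, and HDEL retrieves it to the endoplasmic reticulum. The result is a red ER-lumen marker for live imaging of ER organisation in cells where the MtBCP1 promoter is active.
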