Features (pLannotate 1.2.2; 24 found; start..end, strand, type, name):
    239..263     +  misc_feature   LB T-DNA repeat: left border repeat from nopaline C58 T-DNA
    356..608     -  terminator     NOS terminator: nopaline synthase terminator and poly(A) signal
    651..1442    -  CDS            neo: KKA2_KLEPN - Also known as kan, nptII. Experimental evidence at protein level: Swiss-Prot protein existence level 1. Resistance to kanamycin, neomycin, paromomycin, ribostamycin, butirosin and gentamicin B. From Klebsiella pneumoniae.
   1476..1655    -  promoter       NOS promoter: nopaline synthase promoter
   1745..1766    +  misc_feature   MCS (fragment): pUC18/19 multiple cloning site
   1828..1848    +  protein_bind   attB4: mutant version of attB; core recombination site for the Gateway® BP reaction BP Clonase™
   3031..3051    +  protein_bind   attB1: mutant version of attB; core recombination site for the Gateway® BP reaction BP Clonase™
   3063..3149    +  CDS            WAK2 (fragment): WAK2_ARATH - Experimental evidence at protein level: Swiss-Prot protein existence level 1. Serine/threonine-protein kinase that may function as a signaling receptor of extracellular matrix component. Binding to pectin may have significance in the control of cell expansion, morphogenesis and development. From Arabidopsis thaliana (Mouse-ear cress).
   3156..3863    +  CDS            mCherry: mCherry is a basic (constitutively fluorescent) red fluorescent protein published in 2004, derived from Discosoma sp.. It is reported to be a very rapidly-maturing monomer with low acid sensitivity.
   3895..3915    -  protein_bind   attB2: mutant version of attB; core recombination site for the Gateway® BP reaction BP Clonase™
   3983..4142    +  polyA_signal   CaMV poly(A) signal (fragment): cauliflower mosaic virus polyadenylation signal
   4147..4167    -  protein_bind   attB3: mutant version of attB; core recombination site for the Gateway® BP reaction BP Clonase™
   4171..4211    +  CDS            lacZα (fragment): LacZα fragment of β-galactosidase; lacZ fragment
   4280..4304    +  misc_feature   RB T-DNA repeat: right border repeat from nopaline C58 T-DNA
   4643..5044    +  CDS            Y4CG_SINFN (fragment): Protein inferred from homology: Swiss-Prot protein existence level 3. From Sinorhizobium fredii (strain NBRC 101917 / NGR234).
   5604..6233    +  CDS            pVS1 StaA: stability protein from the Pseudomonas plasmid pVS1 (Heeb et al., 2000)
   6666..7734    +  CDS            pVS1 RepA (fragment): replication protein from the Pseudomonas plasmid pVS1 (Heeb et al., 2000)
   7800..7994    +  rep_origin     pVS1 oriV: origin of replication for the Pseudomonas plasmid pVS1 (Heeb et al., 2000)
   8197..8236    +  CDS            rop (fragment): Rop protein, which maintains plasmids at low copy number; rop
   8338..8478    +  misc_feature   bom: basis of mobility region from pBR322
   8664..9252    -  rep_origin     ori: high-copy-number ColE1/pMB1/pBR322/pUC origin of replication
   9496..10283   -  CDS            SmR (fragment): aminoglycoside adenylyltransferase (Murphy, 1985); aadA; confers resistance to spectinomycin and streptomycin
  10294..10350   -  CDS            GmR (fragment): gentamycin acetyltransferase; aacC1; confers resistance to gentamycin
  10440..1       +  CDS            int (fragment) (across the origin): INT2_ECOLX - Protein inferred from homology: Swiss-Prot protein existence level 3. Putative integrase believed to be involved in the insertion of antibiotic resistance genes into plasmids and transposons. From Escherichia coli.
>Addgene plasmid #61171 | pCMB-ERr | depositor full sequence | sequence record 100441 | pCMB-ERr sequence 10576 bps
TGATCACAGGCAGCAACGCTCTGTCATCGTTACAATCAACATGCTACCCTCCGCGAGATCATCCGTGTTT
CAAACCCGGCAGCTTAGTTGCCGTTCTTCCGAATAGCATCGGTAACATGAGCAAAGTCTGCCGCCTTACA
ACGGCTCTCCCGCTGACGCCGTCCCGGACTGATGGGCTGCCTGTATCGAGTGGTGATTTTGTGCCGAGCT
GCCGGTCGGGGAGCTGTTGGCTGGCTGGTGGCAGGATATATTGTGGTGTAAACAAATTGACGCTTAGACA
ACTTAATAACACATTGCGGACGTTTTTAATGTACTGAATTAACGCCGAATTGAATTATCAGCTTGCATGC
CGGTCGATCTAGTAACATAGATGACACCGCGCGCGATAATTTATCCTAGTTTGCGCGCTATATTTTGTTT
TCTATCGCGTATTAAATGTATAATTGCGGGACTCTAATCATAAAAACCCATCTCATAAATAACGTCATGC
ATTACATGTTAATTATTACATGCTTAACGTAATTCAACAGAAATTATATGATAATCATCGCAAGACCGGC
AACAGGATTCAATCTTAAGAAACTTTATTGCCAAATGTTTGAACGATCTGCTTGACTCTAGCTAGAGTCC
GAACCCCAGAGTCCCGCTCAGAAGAACTCGTCAAGAAGGCGATAGAAGGCGATGCGCTGCGAATCGGGAG
CGGCGATACCGTAAAGCACGAGGAAGCGGTCAGCCCATTCGCCGCCAAGCTCTTCAGCAATATCACGGGT
AGCCAACGCTATGTCCTGATAGCGGTCCGCCACACCCAGCCGGCCACAGTCGATGAATCCAGAAAAGCGG
CCATTTTCCACCATGATATTCGGCAAGCAGGCATCGCCGTGGGTCACGACGAGATCCTCGCCGTCGGGCA
TCCGCGCCTTGAGCCTGGCGAACAGTTCGGCTGGCGCGAGCCCCTGATGCTCTTCGTCCAGATCATCCTG
ATCGACAAGACCGGCTTCCATCCGAGTACGTGCTCGCTCGATGCGATGTTTCGCTTGGTGGTCGAATGGG
CAGGTAGCCGGATCAAGCGTATGCAGCCGCCGCATTGCATCAGCCATGATGGATACTTTCTCGGCAGGAG
CAAGGTGAGATGACAGGAGATCCTGCCCCGGCACTTCGCCCAATAGCAGCCAGTCCCTTCCCGCTTCAGT
GACAACGTCGAGCACAGCTGCGCAAGGAACGCCCGTCGTGGCCAGCCACGATAGCCGCGCTGCCTCGTCT
TGGAGTTCATTCAGGGCACCGGACAGGTCGGTCTTGACAAAAAGAACCGGGCGCCCCTGCGCTGACAGCC
GGAACACGGCGGCATCAGAGCAGCCGATTGTCTGTTGTGCCCAGTCATAGCCGAATAGCCTCTCCACCCA
AGCGGCCGGAGAACCTGCGTGCAATCCATCTTGTTCAATCATGCCTCGATCGAGTTGAGAGTGAATATGA
GACTCTAATTGGATACCGAGGGGAATTTATGGAACGTCAGTGGAGCATTTTTGACAAGAAATATTTGCTA
GCTGATAGTGACCTTAGGCGACTTTTGAACGCGCAATAATGGTTTCTGACGTATGTGCTTAGCTCATTAA
ACTCCAGAAACCCGCGGCTGAGTGGCTCCTTCAACGTTGCGGTTCTGTCAGTTCCAAACGTAAAACGGCT
TGTCCCGCGTCATCGGCGGGGGTCATAACGTGACTCCCTTAATTCTCATGTATGATAATTCGAGGGTACC
CGGGGATCCTCTAGAGGGCCCGAGCGGATAACAATTTCACACAGGAAACAGCTATGACCATGATTACGCC
AAGCTATCAACTTTGTATAGAAAAGTTGGAGAGAGGGAGATGTGTTTTTAAGGAGCTATAGAAGGATACA
ATACCGCTTCTTTGATTGGTATTCTAACTCAATGCGTTGCTTAAGAGTTGGTTAATCTATTTGAAATGTT
GCGATTATAGTAGATCTTGTGCTCCCATCTTTAATATATCTTTTACACTTACTCCTTAGTTATACAAACA
TTAAACATCATAACTTCTAAGGTAATTGATACGTGCCAAATTTTCTAAACTCCATTAAATTTGGTTTGAA
AGAAATTTCATGAAATTCCTCTAGTTCGTTATAAATATTAGATAATTAGGTTTTGAGTAGCATTGTAGCT
ACCATGACCTATTTCCATTACATTTGTAGGTTTAAAAGATCAAAGATGACTTGGGGTATCAATTAACGAG
TGAGCATATATGCGAGCAAGGAAAGAGATAAGTCAGAGTGTTTAAGGAAAGCAAGGCAAGAAAATTCACT
TAGGGAGCCAAAACAAGGTCAATACTCGATTACATCTCTAATTTAAGCTTGAGAACTTGATATATTCGAG
ACTCCTCAAGTATTTGTACTCCAAGTGTCAATACTCGATTACATCTCTAATTTTCCAAATAAAGAAACTC
GTAAGAAACAAACATTATTTATGTGTAAACTTTCTGCATGGAGACAACTCAATTATAACGAAGCCCGGAA
GAGGAACTATATATACTGTTTCTATTTCCCTTTGACACGGTCCACACTATATTGCATACTTGTTTACTGC
CAAATAAAAACAAGTATGTCCACGTGGTTAAATAAAAACAAAAGAAAACTTTCTTTTTGTTCAAGTGATA
GAAAGTTTCTTTACATTAATATAAAATAATATAAGTGTATTCCAAAAAGGTAAAAAAAAAAATAATAAGT
TGTGGAAATTCAACCTCGTCTTAGTAAAAAGCCGACCAAATCCGGTAGCCGTTTATAATAGCAAACAAAT
ATTCTATTATTGTTGTGACGATAAAATCAATACACCCACACATGACAACTATATATAGCCTAAGTTGATA
TGCACAATTCATCAAATCAAATCAAAACAATTACATTTGCTAACTTGCTATTCCTTTGATTGAGATTTTA
TTCTAGGAAATAAAATTTTGACACTCATTTTTTTAAAGTTAATTTCTACATTTAGAGAGAAATATTTTCC
AAAATCAAATTTTGATCAAGCAAGTTTGTACAAAAAAGCAGGCTTCGAGAAGATGAAGGTACAGGAGGGT
TTGTTCGTGGTGGCTGTTTTCTACCTTGCTTATACGCAGCTAGTCAAGGGGCAACCTCGCAAGGAGTGCG
GATCCATGGTGAGCAAGGGCGAGGAGGATAACATGGCCATCATCAAGGAGTTCATGCGCTTCAAGGTGCA
CATGGAGGGCTCCGTGAACGGCCACGAGTTCGAGATCGAGGGCGAGGGCGAGGGCCGCCCCTACGAGGGC
ACCCAGACCGCCAAGCTGAAGGTGACCAAGGGTGGCCCCCTGCCCTTCGCCTGGGACATCCTGTCCCCTC
AGTTCATGTACGGCTCCAAGGCCTACGTGAAGCACCCCGCCGACATCCCCGACTACTTGAAGCTGTCCTT
CCCCGAGGGCTTCAAGTGGGAGCGCGTGATGAACTTCGAGGACGGCGGCGTGGTGACCGTGACCCAGGAC
TCCTCCCTGCAGGACGGCGAGTTCATCTACAAGGTGAAGCTGCGCGGCACCAACTTCCCCTCCGACGGCC
CCGTAATGCAGAAGAAGACCATGGGCTGGGAGGCCTCCTCCGAGCGGATGTACCCCGAGGACGGCGCCCT
GAAGGGCGAGATCAAGCAGAGGCTGAAGCTGAAGGACGGCGGCCACTACGACGCTGAGGTCAAGACCACC
TACAAGGCCAAGAAGCCCGTGCAGCTGCCCGGCGCCTACAACGTCAACATCAAGTTGGACATCACCTCCC
ACAACGAGGACTACACCATCGTGGAACAGTACGAACGCGCCGAGGGCCGCCACTCCACCGGCGGCATGGA
GGAGCTGTACAAGAGATCTCATGACGAGCTGTAACTGCAGGACCCAGCTTTCTTGTACAAAGTGGAATAA
GCGGCCATGCTAGAGTCCGCAAAAATCACCAGTCTCTCTCTACAAATCTATCTCTCTCTATTTTTCTCCA
GAATAATGTGTGAGTAGTTCCCAGATAAGGGAATTAGGGTTCTTATAGGGTTTCGCTCATGTGTTGAGCA
TATAAGAAACCCTTAGTATGTATTTGTATTTGTAAAATACTTCTATCAATAAAATTTCTAATTCCTAAAA
CCAAAATCCAGTGACGCAACTTTATTATACATAGTTGATAATTCACTGGCCGTCGTTTTACAACGTCGTG
ACTGGGAAAACGAGCTCAAGCTTAGCTTGAGCTTGGATCAGATTGTCGTTTCCCGCCTTCAGTTTAAACT
ATCAGTGTTTGACAGGATATATTGGCGGGTAAACCTAAGAGAAAAGAGCGTTTATTAGAATAACGGATAT
TTAAAAGGGCGTGAAAAGGTTTATCCGTTCGTCCATTTGTATGTGCATGCCAACCACAGGGTTCCCCTCG
GGATCAAAGTACTTTGATCCAACCCCTCCGCTGCTATAGTGCAGTCGGCTTCTGACGTTCAGTGCAGCCG
TCTTCTGAAAACGACATGTCGCACAAGTCCTAAGTTACGCGACAGGCTGCCGCCCTGCCCTTTTCCTGGC
GTTTTCTTGTCGCGTGTTTTAGTCGCATAAAGTAGAATACTTGCGACTAGAACCGGAGACATTACGCCAT
GAACAAGAGCGCCGCCGCTGGCCTGCTGGGCTATGCCCGCGTCAGCACCGACGACCAGGACTTGACCAAC
CAACGGGCCGAACTGCACGCGGCCGGCTGCACCAAGCTGTTTTCCGAGAAGATCACCGGCACCAGGCGCG
ACCGCCCGGAGCTGGCCAGGATGCTTGACCACCTACGCCCTGGCGACGTTGTGACAGTGACCAGGCTAGA
CCGCCTGGCCCGCAGCACCCGCGACCTACTGGACATTGCCGAGCGCATCCAGGAGGCCGGCGCGGGCCTG
CGTAGCCTGGCAGAGCCGTGGGCCGACACCACCACGCCGGCCGGCCGCATGGTGTTGACCGTGTTCGCCG
GCATTGCCGAGTTCGAGCGTTCCCTAATCATCGACCGCACCCGGAGCGGGCGCGAGGCCGCCAAGGCCCG
AGGCGTGAAGTTTGGCCCCCGCCCTACCCTCACCCCGGCACAGATCGCGCACGCCCGCGAGCTGATCGAC
CAGGAAGGCCGCACCGTGAAAGAGGCGGCTGCACTGCTTGGCGTGCATCGCTCGACCCTGTACCGCGCAC
TTGAGCGCAGCGAGGAAGTGACGCCCACCGAGGCCAGGCGGCGCGGTGCCTTCCGTGAGGACGCATTGAC
CGAGGCCGACGCCCTGGCGGCCGCCGAGAATGAACGCCAAGAGGAACAAGCATGAAACCGCACCAGGACG
GCCAGGACGAACCGTTTTTCATTACCGAAGAGATCGAGGCGGAGATGATCGCGGCCGGGTACGTGTTCGA
GCCGCCCGCGCACGTCTCAACCGTGCGGCTGCATGAAATCCTGGCCGGTTTGTCTGATGCCAAGCTGGCG
GCCTGGCCGGCCAGCTTGGCCGCTGAAGAAACCGAGCGCCGCCGTCTAAAAAGGTGATGTGTATTTGAGT
AAAACAGCTTGCGTCATGCGGTCGCTGCGTATATGATGCGATGAGTAAATAAACAAATACGCAAGGGGAA
CGCATGAAGGTTATCGCTGTACTTAACCAGAAAGGCGGGTCAGGCAAGACGACCATCGCAACCCATCTAG
CCCGCGCCCTGCAACTCGCCGGGGCCGATGTTCTGTTAGTCGATTCCGATCCCCAGGGCAGTGCCCGCGA
TTGGGCGGCCGTGCGGGAAGATCAACCGCTAACCGTTGTCGGCATCGACCGCCCGACGATTGACCGCGAC
GTGAAGGCCATCGGCCGGCGCGACTTCGTAGTGATCGACGGAGCGCCCCAGGCGGCGGACTTGGCTGTGT
CCGCGATCAAGGCAGCCGACTTCGTGCTGATTCCGGTGCAGCCAAGCCCTTACGACATATGGGCCACCGC
CGACCTGGTGGAGCTGGTTAAGCAGCGCATTGAGGTCACGGATGGAAGGCTACAAGCGGCCTTTGTCGTG
TCGCGGGCGATCAAAGGCACGCGCATCGGCGGTGAGGTTGCCGAGGCGCTGGCCGGGTACGAGCTGCCCA
TTCTTGAGTCCCGTATCACGCAGCGCGTGAGCTACCCAGGCACTGCCGCCGCCGGCACAACCGTTCTTGA
ATCAGAACCCGAGGGCGACGCTGCCCGCGAGGTCCAGGCGCTGGCCGCTGAAATTAAATCAAAACTCATT
TGAGTTAATGAGGTAAAGAGAAAATGAGCAAAAGCACAAACACGCTAAGTGCCGGCCGTCCGAGCGCACG
CAGCAGCAAGGCTGCAACGTTGGCCAGCCTGGCAGACACGCCAGCCATGAAGCGGGTCAACTTTCAGTTG
CCGGCGGAGGATCACACCAAGCTGAAGATGTACGCGGTACGCCAAGGCAAGACCATTACCGAGCTGCTAT
CTGAATACATCGCGCAGCTACCAGAGTAAATGAGCAAATGAATAAATGAGTAGATGAATTTTAGCGGCTA
AAGGAGGCGGCATGGAAAATCAAGAACAACCAGGCACCGACGCCGTGGAATGCCCCATGTGTGGAGGAAC
GGGCGGTTGGCCAGGCGTAAGCGGCTGGGTTGTCTGCCGGCCCTGCAATGGCACTGGAACCCCCAAGCCC
GAGGAATCGGCGTGACGGTCGCAAACCATCCGGCCCGGTACAAATCGGCGCGGCGCTGGGTGATGACCTG
GTGGAGAAGTTGAAGGCCGCGCAGGCCGCCCAGCGGCAACGCATCGAGGCAGAAGCACGCCCCGGTGAAT
CGTGGCAAGCGGCCGCTGATCGAATCCGCAAAGAATCCCGGCAACCGCCGGCAGCCGGTGCGCCGTCGAT
TAGGAAGCCGCCCAAGGGCGACGAGCAACCAGATTTTTTCGTTCCGATGCTCTATGACGTGGGCACCCGC
GATAGTCGCAGCATCATGGACGTGGCCGTTTTCCGTCTGTCGAAGCGTGACCGACGAGCTGGCGAGGTGA
TCCGCTACGAGCTTCCAGACGGGCACGTAGAGGTTTCCGCAGGGCCGGCCGGCATGGCCAGTGTGTGGGA
TTACGACCTGGTACTGATGGCGGTTTCCCATCTAACCGAATCCATGAACCGATACCGGGAAGGGAAGGGA
GACAAGCCCGGCCGCGTGTTCCGTCCACACGTTGCGGACGTACTCAAGTTCTGCCGGCGAGCCGATGGCG
GAAAGCAGAAAGACGACCTGGTAGAAACCTGCATTCGGTTAAACACCACGCACGTTGCCATGCAGCGTAC
GAAGAAGGCCAAGAACGGCCGCCTGGTGACGGTATCCGAGGGTGAAGCCTTGATTAGCCGCTACAAGATC
GTAAAGAGCGAAACCGGGCGGCCGGAGTACATCGAGATCGAGCTAGCTGATTGGATGTACCGCGAGATCA
CAGAAGGCAAGAACCCGGACGTGCTGACGGTTCACCCCGATTACTTTTTGATCGATCCCGGCATCGGCCG
TTTTCTCTACCGCCTGGCACGCCGCGCCGCAGGCAAGGCAGAAGCCAGATGGTTGTTCAAGACGATCTAC
GAACGCAGTGGCAGCGCCGGAGAGTTCAAGAAGTTCTGTTTCACCGTGCGCAAGCTGATCGGGTCAAATG
ACCTGCCGGAGTACGATTTGAAGGAGGAGGCGGGGCAGGCTGGCCCGATCCTAGTCATGCGCTACCGCAA
CCTGATCGAGGGCGAAGCATCCGCCGGTTCCTAATGTACGGAGCAGATGCTAGGGCAAATTGCCCTAGCA
GGGGAAAAAGGTCGAAAAGGTCTCTTTCCTGTGGATAGCACGTACATTGGGAACCCAAAGCCGTACATTG
GGAACCGGAACCCGTACATTGGGAACCCAAAGCCGTACATTGGGAACCGGTCACACATGTAAGTGACTGA
TATAAAAGAGAAAAAAGGCGATTTTTCCGCCTAAAACTCTTTAAAACTTATTAAAACTCTTAAAACCCGC
CTGGCCTGTGCATAACTGTCTGGCCAGCGCACAGCCGAAGAGCTGCAAAAAGCGCCTACCCTTCGGTCGC
TGCGCTCCCTACGCCCCGCCGCTTCGCGTCGGCCTATCGCGGCCGCTGGCCGCTCAAAAATGGCTGGCCT
ACGGCCAGGCAATCTACCAGGGCGCGGACAAGCCGCGCCGTCGCCACTCGACCGCCGGCGCCCACATCAA
GGCACCCTGCCTCGCGCGTTTCGGTGATGACGGTGAAAACCTCTGACACATGCAGCTCCCGGAGACGGTC
ACAGCTTGTCTGTAAGCGGATGCCGGGAGCAGACAAGCCCGTCAGGGCGCGTCAGCGGGTGTTGGCGGGT
GTCGGGGCGCAGCCATGACCCAGTCACGTAGCGATAGCGGAGTGTATACTGGCTTAACTATGCGGCATCA
GAGCAGATTGTACTGAGAGTGCACCATATGCGGTGTGAAATACCGCACAGATGCGTAAGGAGAAAATACC
GCATCAGGCGCTCTTCCGCTTCCTCGCTCACTGACTCGCTGCGCTCGGTCGTTCGGCTGCGGCGAGCGGT
ATCAGCTCACTCAAAGGCGGTAATACGGTTATCCACAGAATCAGGGGATAACGCAGGAAAGAACATGTGA
GCAAAAGGCCAGCAAAAGGCCAGGAACCGTAAAAAGGCCGCGTTGCTGGCGTTTTTCCATAGGCTCCGCC
CCCCTGACGAGCATCACAAAAATCGACGCTCAAGTCAGAGGTGGCGAAACCCGACAGGACTATAAAGATA
CCAGGCGTTTCCCCCTGGAAGCTCCCTCGTGCGCTCTCCTGTTCCGACCCTGCCGCTTACCGGATACCTG
TCCGCCTTTCTCCCTTCGGGAAGCGTGGCGCTTTCTCATAGCTCACGCTGTAGGTATCTCAGTTCGGTGT
AGGTCGTTCGCTCCAAGCTGGGCTGTGTGCACGAACCCCCCGTTCAGCCCGACCGCTGCGCCTTATCCGG
TAACTATCGTCTTGAGTCCAACCCGGTAAGACACGACTTATCGCCACTGGCAGCAGCCACTGGTAACAGG
ATTAGCAGAGCGAGGTATGTAGGCGGTGCTACAGAGTTCTTGAAGTGGTGGCCTAACTACGGCTACACTA
GAAGGACAGTATTTGGTATCTGCGCTCTGCTGAAGCCAGTTACCTTCGGAAAAAGAGTTGGTAGCTCTTG
ATCCGGCAAACAAACCACCGCTGGTAGCGGTGGTTTTTTTGTTTGCAAGCAGCAGATTACGCGCAGAAAA
AAAGGATCTCAAGAAGATCCTTTGATCTTTTCTACGGGGTCTGACGCTCAGTGGAACGAAAACTCACGTT
AAGGGATTTTGGTCATGCATGATATATCTCCCAATTTGTGTAGGGCTTATTATGCACGCTTAAAAATAAT
AAAAGCAGACTTGACCTGATAGTTTGGCTGTGAGCAATTATGTGCTTAGTGCATCTAATCGCTTGAGTTA
ACGCCGGCGAAGCGGCGTCGGCTTGAACGAATTTCTAGCTAGACATTATTTGCCGACTACCTTGGTGATC
TCGCCTTTCACGTAGTGGACAAATTCTTCCAACTGATCTGCGCGCGAGGCCAAGCGATCTTCTTCTTGTC
CAAGATAAGCCTGTCTAGCTTCAAGTATGACGGGCTGATACTGGGCCGGCAGGCGCTCCATTGCCCAGTC
GGCAGCGACATCCTTCGGCGCGATTTTGCCGGTTACTGCGCTGTACCAAATGCGGGACAACGTAAGCACT
ACATTTCGCTCATCGCCAGCCCAGTCGGGCGGCGAGTTCCATAGCGTTAAGGTTTCATTTAGCGCCTCAA
ATAGATCCTGTTCAGGAACCGGATCAAAGAGTTCCTCCGCCGCTGGACCTACCAAGGCAACGCTATGTTC
TCTTGCTTTTGTCAGCAAGATAGCCAGATCAATGTCGATCGTGGCTGGCTCGAAGATACCTGCAAGAATG
TCATTGCGCTGCCATTCTCCAAATTGCAGTTCGCGCTTAGCTGGATAACGCCACGGAATGATGTCGTCGT
GCACAACAATGGTGACTTCTACAGCGCGGAGAATCTCGCTCTCTCCAGGGGAAGCCGAAGTTTCCAAAAG
GTCGTTGATCAAAGCTCGCCGCGTTGTTTCATCAAGCCTTACGGTCACCGTAACCAGCAAATCAATATCA
CTGTGTGGCTTCAGGCCGCCATCCACTGCGGAGCCGTACAAATGTACGGCCAGCAACGTCGGTTCGAGAT
GGCGCTCGATGACGCCAACTACCTCTGATAGTTGAGTCGATACTTCGGCGATCACCGCTTCCCCCATGAT
GTTTAACTTTGTTTTAGGGCGACTGCCCTGCTGCGTAACATCGTTGCTGCTCCATAACATCAAACATCGA
CCCACGGCGTAACGCGCTTGCTGCTTGGATGCCCGAGGCATAGACTGTACCCCAAAAAAACATGTCATAA
CAAGAAGCCATGAAAACCGCCACTGCGCCGTTACCACCGCTGCGTTCGGTCAAGGTTCTGGACCAGTTGC
GTGACGGCAGTTACGCTACTTGCATTACAGCTTACGAACCGAACGAGGCTTATGTCCACTGGGTTCGTGC
CCGAAT
