>Addgene plasmid #61171 | pCMB-ERr | addgene partial sequence | sequence record 104547 | M13-F20 5'-TGTAAAACGACGGCCAGT-3'
TACTAAGGGTTTCTTATATGCTCAACACATGAGCGAAACCCTATAAGAACCCTAATTCCCTTATCTGGGA
ACTACTCACACATTATTCTGGAGAAAAATAGAGAGAGATAGATTTGTAGAGAGAGACTGGTGATTTTTGC
GGACTCTAGCATGGCCGCTTATTCCACTTTGTACAAGAAAGCTGGGTCCTGCAGTTACAGCTCGTCATGA
GATCTCTTGTACAGCTCCTCCATGCCGCCGGTGGAGTGGCGGCCCTCGGCGCGTTCGTACTGTTCCACGA
TGGTGTAGTCCTCGTTGTGGGAGGTGATGTCCAACTTGATGTTGACGTTGTAGGCGCCGGGCAGCTGCAC
GGGCTTCTTGGCCTTGTAGGTGGTCTTGACCTCAGCGTCGTAGTGGCCGCCGTCCTTCAGCTTCAGCCTC
TGCTTGATCTCGCCCTTCAGGGCGCCGTCCTCGGGGTACATCCGCTCGGAGGAGGCCTCCCAGCCCATGG
TCTTCTTCTGCATTACGGGGCCGTCGGAGGGGAAGTTGGTGCCGCGCAGCTTCACCTTGTAGATGAACTC
GCCGTCCTGCAGGGAGGAGTCCTGGGTCACGGTCACCACGCCGCCGTCC
