>Addgene plasmid #61171 | pCMB-ERr | addgene partial sequence | sequence record 104548 | mCherry-R 5'-TTGGTCACCTTCAGCTTGG-3'
GCCTCGATCTCGAACTCGTGGCCGTTCACGGAGCCCTCCATGTGCACCTTGAAGCGCATGAACTCCTTGA
TGATGGCCATGTTATCCTCCTCGCCCTTGCTCACCATGGATCCGCACTCCTTGCGAGGTTGCCCCTTGAC
TAGCTGCGTATAAGCAAGGTAGAAAACAGCCACCACGAACAAACCCTCCTGTACCTTCATCTTCTCGAAG
CCTGCTTTTTTGTACAAACTTGCTTGATCAAAATTTGATTTTGGAAAATATTTCTCTCTAAATGTAGAAA
TTAACTTTAAAAAAATGAGTGTCAAAATTTTATTTCCTAGAATAAAATCTCAATCAAAGGAATAGCAAGT
TAGCAAATGTAATTGTTTTGATTTGATTTGATGAATTGTGCATATCAACTTAGGCTATATATAGTTGTCA
TGTGTGGGTGTATTGATTTTATCGTCACAACAATAATAGAATATTTGTTTGCTATTATAAACGGCTACCG
GATTTGGTCGGCTTTTTACTAAGACGAGGTTGAATTTCCACAACTTATTATTTTTTTTTTTACCTTTTTG
GAATACACTTATATTATTTTATATTAATGTAAAGAAACTTTCTATCACTTGAACAAAAAGAAAGTTTTC
